>Addgene plasmid #217504 | pSEVAb887 | addgene full sequence | sequence record 444288 | Addgene NGS Result
AAAAAAACCACCGCTACCAGCGGTGGTTTGTTTGCCGGATCAAGAGCTACCAACTCTTTTTCCGAAGGTA
ACTGGCTTCAGCAGAGCGCAGATACCAAATACTGTTCTTCTAGTGTAGCCGTAGTTAGGCCACCACTTCA
AGAACTCTGTAGCACCGCCTACATACCTCGCTCTGCTAATCCTGTTACCAGTGGCTGCTGCCAGTGGCGA
TAAGTCGTGTCTTACCGGGTTGGACTCAAGACGATAGTTACCGGATAAGGCGCAGCGGTCGGGCTGAACG
GGGGGTTCGTGCACACAGCCCAGCTTGGAGCGAACGACCTACACCGAACTGAGATACCTACAGCGTGAGC
TATGAGAAAGCGCCACGCTTCCCGAAGGGAGAAAGGCGGACAGGTATCCGGTAAGCGGCAGGGTCGGAAC
AGGAGAGCGCACGAGGGAGCTTCCAGGGGGAAACGCCTGGTATCTTTATAGTCCTGTCGGGTTTCGCCAC
CTCTGACTTGAGCGTCGATTTTTGTGATGCTCGTCAGGGGGGCGGAGCCTATGGAAAAACGCCAGCAACG
CGGCCTTTTTACGGTTCCTGGCCTTTTGCTGGCCTTTTGCTCACATGTTCTTTCCTGCGTTATCCCCTGA
TTCTGTGGATAACCGTATTACCGCCTTTGAGTGAGCTGATACCGCTCGCCGCAGCCGAACGACCGAGCGC
AGCGAGTCAGTGAGCGAGGAAGCGGAAGAGCGCCCAATACGCAAACCGCCTCTCCCCGCGCGTTGGCCGA
TTCATTAATGCAGCTGGCACGACAGGTTTCCCGACTGGAAAGCGGGCAGTGAGCGCAACGCAATTAATGT
GAGTTAGCTCACTCATTAGGCAGGCGCGCCCAGCTGTCTAGGGCGGCGGATTTGTCCTACTCAGGAGAGC
GTTCACCGACAAACAACAGATAAAACGAAAGGCCCAGTCTTTCGACTGAGCCTTTCGTTTTATTTGATGC
CTTTAATTAATAGCTTTCGCTAAGGATGATTTCTGGAATTCGCGGCCGCTTCTAGATAGCTCAGTCCTAG
GTATTGTGCTAGCTACTAGAGAAAGAGGAGAAATACTAGATGCGTAAAGGCGAAGAACTGTTCACGGGCG
TAGTTCCGATTCTGGTCGAGCTGGACGGCGATGTGAACGGTCATAAGTTTAGCGTTCGCGGTGAAGGTGA
GGGCGACGCGACCAACGGCAAACTGACCCTGAAGTTCATCTGCACCACCGGTAAACTGCCGGTGCCTTGG
CCGACCTTGGTGACGACGTTGACGTATGGCGTGCAGTGTTTTGCGCGTTATCCGGACCACATGAAACAAC
ACGATTTCTTCAAATCTGCGATGCCGGAGGGTTACGTCCAGGAGCGTACCATTTCCTTCAAGGATGATGG
CTACTACAAAACTCGCGCAGAGGTTAAGTTTGAAGGTGACACGCTGGTCAATCGTATCGAATTGAAGGGT
ATCGACTTTAAAGAGGATGGTAACATTCTGGGCCATAAACTGGAGTATAACTTCAACAGCCATAATGTTT
ACATTACGGCAGACAAGCAAAAGAACGGCATCAAGGCCAATTTCAAGATTCGCCACAATGTTGAGGACGG
TAGCGTCCAACTGGCCGACCATTACCAGCAGAACACCCCAATTGGTGACGGTCCGGTTTTGCTGCCGGAT
AATCACTATCTGAGCACCCAAAGCGTGCTGAGCAAAGATCCGAACGAAAAACGTGATCACATGGTCCTGC
TGGAATTTGTGACCGCTGCGGGCATCACCCACGGTATGGATGAACTGTACAAATAATAATACTAGTAGCG
GCCGCTGCAGTCCGGCAAAAAAGGGCAAGGTCTTGGACTCCTGTTGATAGATCCAGTAATGACCTCAGAA
CTCCATCTGGATTTGTTCAGAACGCTCGGTTGCCGCCGGGCGTTTTTTATTGGTGAGAATCCAGGGGTCC
CCAATAATTACGATTTAAATTTGTGTCTCAAAATCTCTGATGTTACATTGCACAAGATAAAAATATATCA
TCATGAACAATAAAACTGTCTGGAATATGTCATCAGCGGTGGAGTGCAATGTCGTGCAATACGAATGGCG
AAAAGCCGAGCTCATCGGTCAGCTTCTCAACCTTGGGGTTACCCCCGGCGGTGTGCTGCTGGTCCACAGC
TCCTTCCGTAGCGTCCGGCCCCTCGAAGATGGGCCACTTGGACTGATCGAGGCCCTGCGTGCTGCGCTGG
GTCCGGGAGGGACGCTCGTCATGCCCTCGTGGTCAGGTCTGGACGACGAGCCGTTCGATCCTGCCACGTC
GCCCGTTACACCGGACCTTGGAGTTGTCTCTGACACATTCTGGCGCCTGCCAAATGTAAAGCGCAGCGCC
CATCCATTTGCCTTTGCGGCAGCGGGGCCACAGGCAGAGCAGATCATCTCTGATCCATTGCCCCTGCCAC
CTCACTCGCCTGCAAGCCCGGTCGCCCGTGTCCATGAACTCGATGGGCAGGTACTTCTCCTCGGCGTGGG
ACACGATGCCAACACGACGCTGCATCTTGCCGAGTTGATGGCAAAGGTTCCCTATGGGGTGCCGAGACAC
TGCACCATTCTTCAGGATGGCAAGTTGGTACGCGTCGATTATCTCGAGAATGACCACTGCTGTGAGCGCT
TTGCCTTGGCGGACAGGTGGCTCAAGGAGAAGAGCCTTCAGAAGGAAGGTCCAGTCGGTCATGCCTTTGC
TCGGTTGATCCGCTCCCGCGACATTGTGGCGACAGCCCTGGGTCAACTGGGCCGAGATCCGTTGATCTTC
CTGCATCCGCCAGAGGCGGGATGCGAAGAATGCGATGCCGCTCGCCAGTCGATTGGCTGAGCTCATAGTC
CAATTGGACCGCGGTCCGCGCGTTGTCCTTTTCCGCTGCATAACCCTGCTTCGGGGTCATTATAGCGATT
TTTTCGGTATATCCATCCTTTTTCGCACGATATACAGGATTTTGCCAAAGGGTTCGTGTAGACTTTCCTT
GGTGTATCCAACGGCGTCAGCCGGGCAGGATAGGTGAAGTAGGCCCACCCGCGAGCGGGTGTTCCTTCTT
CACTGTCCCTTATTCGCACCTGGCGGTGCTCAACGGGAATCCTGCTCTGCGAGGCTGGCCGTAGGCCGGC
CCCGTAGAAAAGATCAAAGGATCTTCTTGAGATCCTTTTTTTCTGCGCGTAATCTGCTGCTTGCAAAC
Features (pLannotate 1.2.2; 13 found; start..end, strand, type, name):
    730..822     +  CDS            lacI (fragment): lac repressor; lacI; The lac repressor binds to the lac operator to inhibit transcription in E. coli. This inhibition can be relieved by adding lactose or isopropyl-β-D-thiogalactopyranoside (IPTG).
    835..856     +  protein_bind   CAP binding site: CAP binding activates transcription in the presence of cAMP. E. coli catabolite activator protein
    890..976     -  terminator     rrnB T1 terminator: Escherichia coli rrnB; transcription terminator T1 from the E. coli rrnB gene
    991..1013    -  terminator     bacterial terminator (fragment): putative bacterial transcription terminator
   1016..1035    +  misc_feature   BioBrick prefix: BioBrick prefix for parts that start with "ATG"
   1037..1054    +  promoter       J23119(SpeI) promoter (fragment): bacterial promoter (Registry of Standard Biological Parts BBa J23119) modified to end with an SpeI site
   1090..1803    +  CDS            Superfolder GFP: Superfolder GFP is a basic (constitutively fluorescent) green fluorescent protein published in 2005, derived from Aequorea victoria. It is reported to be a very rapidly-maturing weak dimer.
   1810..1830    +  misc_feature   BioBrick suffix: universal suffix for all parts
   1831..1851    +  terminator     his operon terminator (fragment): This putative transcriptin terminator from the E. coli his operon has a 2-bp deletion introduced during synthesis. Its efficiency has not been determined.
   1856..1950    +  terminator     lambda t0 terminator: transcription terminator from phage lambda
   2057..2857    +  CDS            ApmR: aminoglycoside 3-N-acetyltransferase type IV ; aac(3)IV; confers resistance to apramycin (Paget and Davies, 1996)
   3033..3141    +  oriT           oriT: incP origin of transfer
   3177..547     +  rep_origin     ori (across the origin): high-copy-number ColE1/pMB1/pBR322/pUC origin of replication
