[The description below was written by a language model from this plasmid's Addgene catalogue record and pLannotate feature annotations shown in this document.]
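Description:
pSEVAb887 is a small (about 3.2 kb) synthetic-biology plasmid from the pSEVAb series, a SEVA 3.1-format, Type IIS (Golden Gate) compatible version of the Standard European Vector Architecture. It is built on the pSEVAb88 backbone, in which the modular slots are filled by an apramycin resistance marker (aac(3)-IV, an aminoglycoside 3-N-acetyltransferase) and a high-copy pUC-type ColE1/pMB1 origin of replication. It is propagated in standard E. coli cloning strains under apramycin selection. An incP (RP4-type) oriT lies between the marker and the origin, so the plasmid can in principle be mobilised by conjugation when transfer functions are supplied in trans.

The cargo is a constitutive reporter cassette: superfolder GFP, the Aequorea victoria GFP derivative carrying the folding and brightness mutations listed in the record (S30R, Y39N, F64L, S65T, Q80R, F99S, N105T, Y145F, M153T, V163A, I171V, A206V), driven by the strong synthetic Anderson promoter BBa_J23119. The cassette is framed by BioBrick prefix and suffix scars. It is insulated on both sides: the rrnB T1 terminator and a short terminator fragment lie upstream in reverse orientation, and a his operon terminator fragment plus the lambda t0 terminator lie downstream. A short lacI fragment and a CAP binding site are also annotated upstream; these appear to be residual lac-region sequence rather than functional regulatory parts, and no complete lac repressor gene or operator is annotated.

The plasmid gives bright, inducer-independent green fluorescence. The associated publication concerns one-step recombineering for plasmid editing and diversification, which suggests use as a fluorescent target or test plasmid, although the record does not state its specific role.
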