Addgene plasmid #217504: pSEVAb887
Purpose: pSEVAb (SEVA 3.1), Type IIS compatible plasmid with sfGFP under the BBa_J23119 promoter, pSEVAb88 backbone, pUC ori
Depositing lab: Nico Claassens. Depositing organization: Wageningen University, Department Agrotechnology & Food Sciences. Publication: MOSAIC: A Highly Efficient, One-Step Recombineering Approach to Plasmid Editing and Diversification. van den Brink M, Althuis TY, Danelon C, Claassens NJ. ACS Synth Biol. 2025 Jun 5. doi: 10.1021/acssynbio.4c00657. PubMed 40471122.
Backbone
  Vector backbone: pSEVAb88
  Vector type: Synthetic Biology
Growth in bacteria
  Bacterial resistance: Apramycin, 50 μg/mL
  Growth temperature: 37°C
  Growth strain: DH5alpha
  Copy number: High Copy
Gene/Insert
  Gene/Insert name: superfolder green fluorescent protein (sfGFP)
  Species: Aequorea victoria
  Mutation: S30R, Y39N, F64L, S65T, Q80R, F99S, N105T, Y145F, M153T, V163A, I171V, and A206V
  Cloning method: Golden Gate
Terms and licenses: Academic/Nonprofit Terms; Industry Terms: Not Available to Industry
How to cite: pSEVAb887 was a gift from Nico Claassens (Addgene plasmid # 217504 ; http://n2t.net/addgene:217504 ; RRID:Addgene_217504)
